>Addgene plasmid #16418 | pBAC-RT | addgene partial sequence | sequence record 22773 | erpsL-5 5'-AGTTGCGAAAAGCAACGTG-3'
CNNNTNANGCCGCAAACGTGGCGTATGTACTCGTGTATATACTACCACTCCTAAAAAACCGAACTCCGCG
CTGCGTAAAGTATGCCGTGTTCGTCTGACTAACGGTTTCGAAGTGACTTCCTACATCGGTGGTGAAGGTC
ACAACCTGCAGGAGCACTCCGTGATCCTGATCCGTGGCGGTCGTGTTAAAGACCTCCCGGGTGTTCGTTA
CCACACCGTACGTGGTGCGCTTGACTGCTCCGGCGTTAAAGACCGTAAGCAGGCTCGTTCCAAGTATGGC
GTGAAGCGTCCTAAGGCTTAATGGTTCTCCAACGCAGTCAGGCACCGTGTATGAAATCTAACAATGCGCT
CATCGTCATCCTCGGCACCGTCACCCTGGATGCTGTAGGCATAGGCTTGGTTATGCCGGTACTGCCGGGC
CTCTTGCGGGATATCGTCCATTCCGACAGCATCGCCAGTCACTATGGCGTGCTGCTAGCGCTATATGCGT
TGATGCAATTTCTATGCGCACCCGTTCTCGGAGCACTGTCCGACCGCTTTGGCCGCCGCCCAGTCCTGCT
CGCTTCGCTACTTGGAGCCACTATCGACTACGCGATCATGGCGACCACACCCGTCCTGTGGATCCTCTAC
GCCGGACGCATCGTGGCCGGCATCACCGGCGCCACAGGTGCGGTTGCTGGCGCCTATATCGCCGACATCA
CCGATGGGGAAGATCNGGCTCNCCACTTCGGGCTCATGAGCGCTTGTTTCGGCGTGGGTATGGTGGCAGG
CCCCGTGGCCGGGGGANTGTNGGCNCNATCTCCTNGCATGCACAN
