[The description below was written by a language model from this plasmid's Addgene catalogue record.]
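Description:
pBAC-RT is a bacterial artificial chromosome (listed as a bacmid) built on the pBAC108L backbone, which contributes about 6.6 kb without the insert. It is maintained at low copy number in E. coli under chloramphenicol selection, consistent with the F-factor-type replication that BAC vectors of this family generally use. No feature table accompanies the record, so the origin, partitioning functions and exact layout of elements are not documented here.

The payload is a two-gene selection cassette, inserted by restriction cloning, that combines the E. coli rpsL gene with the tetA(C) gene. tetA(C) encodes a tetracycline efflux pump, so it provides positive selection through tetracycline resistance. It is also known to sensitise cells to certain lipophilic chelators and metal salts, which allows selection against it. Wild-type rpsL encodes ribosomal protein S12 and confers dominant streptomycin sensitivity when introduced into a streptomycin-resistant rpsL-mutant host, so cells that lose the cassette can be recovered on streptomycin. According to the title of the associated publication, the two markers act synergistically to give high-stringency positive and negative selection in BAC vectors.

Cassettes of this kind are typically used for two-step BAC modification: the cassette is first selected into a target position, then counter-selected as it is replaced by a desired sequence, leaving no marker behind. The record does not state the promoters driving the two genes, the size of the insert, the cloning sites used, or the specific host strain needed for counter-selection.
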