Addgene plasmid #16418: pBAC-RT
Depositing lab: Craig Strathdee. Depositing organization: Robarts Research Institute. Publication: Synergy between tetA and rpsL provides high-stringency positive and negative selection in bacterial artificial chromosome vectors. Stavropoulos TA, Strathdee CA. Genomics. 2001 Feb 15. 72(1):99-104. 10.1006/geno.2000.6481 PubMed 11247671.
Backbone
  Vector backbone: pBAC108L
  Backbone size w/o insert (bp): 6600
  Vector type: bacmid
Growth in bacteria
  Bacterial resistance: Chloramphenicol, 25 μg/mL
  Growth temperature: 37°C
  Growth strain: DH5alpha
  Copy number: Low Copy
Gene/Insert
  Gene/Insert name: E. coli rpsL gene; tetA(C) gene
  Cloning method: Restriction Enzyme
  Sequencing primers: 5′ N/A
Terms and licenses: Academic/Nonprofit Terms; Industry Terms: Not Available to Industry
How to cite: pBAC-RT was a gift from Craig Strathdee (Addgene plasmid # 16418 ; http://n2t.net/addgene:16418 ; RRID:Addgene_16418)
